Addgene plasmid #10914: pcDNA3-E2F4
Depositing lab: Bob Weinberg. Depositing organization: Whitehead Institute for Biomedical Research. Publication: E2F-4 and E2F-5, two members of the E2F family, are expressed in the early phases of the cell cycle. Sardet C, Vidal M, Cobrinik D, Geng Y, Onufryk C, Chen A, Weinberg RA. Proc Natl Acad Sci U S A. 1995 Mar 14. 92(6):2403-7. 10.1073/pnas.92.6.2403 PubMed 7892279.
Backbone
  Vector backbone: pcDNA3
  Backbone manufacturer: Invitrogen
  Backbone size w/o insert (bp): 5400
  Vector type: Mammalian Expression
  Selectable markers: Neomycin (select with G418)
Growth in bacteria
  Bacterial resistance: Ampicillin, 100 μg/mL
  Growth temperature: 37°C
  Growth strain: DH5alpha
  Copy number: High Copy
Gene/Insert
  Gene/Insert name: E2F4
  Species: H. sapiens (human)
  GenBank ID: U15641
  Entrez Gene: E2F4 (a.k.a. E2F-4)
  Cloning method: Restriction Enzyme; 5′ cloning site NotI (not destroyed); 3′ cloning site XhoI (not destroyed)
  Sequencing primers: 5′ T7; 3′ Sp6
Terms and licenses: Academic/Nonprofit Terms; Industry Terms: Not Available to Industry
Depositor comments: See author's map.
How to cite: pcDNA3-E2F4 was a gift from Bob Weinberg (Addgene plasmid # 10914 ; http://n2t.net/addgene:10914 ; RRID:Addgene_10914)
