[The description below was written by a language model from this plasmid's Addgene catalogue record.]
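Description:
pcDNA3-E2F4 is a mammalian expression plasmid built on the commercial pcDNA3 backbone (about 5.4 kb without insert) and carrying the human E2F4 coding sequence. The insert was placed into the polylinker by restriction cloning between NotI at the 5′ end and XhoI at the 3′ end, and both sites remain intact, so the cDNA can be excised or transferred to other vectors. The plasmid is maintained in E. coli as a high-copy replicon under ampicillin selection. For mammalian cells it provides a neomycin resistance marker, which allows G418 selection of stably transfected populations in addition to transient expression.

The record does not list the promoter or other regulatory parts explicitly, and no feature table is provided. pcDNA3 as a standard vector drives inserts from the CMV immediate-early promoter with a downstream polyadenylation signal. The listed T7 and SP6 sequencing primers are consistent with the phage promoter sites that flank the pcDNA3 polylinker, which can also support in vitro transcription of the insert. No epitope tag, fusion partner or reporter is recorded, so the construct appears to express untagged E2F4, although the record refers to a depositor's map for details and does not state the insert size.

E2F4 is a member of the E2F family of transcription factors, which regulate cell-cycle-dependent gene expression. The associated publication describes E2F-4 and E2F-5 as family members expressed in the early phases of the cell cycle. The plasmid is suited to overexpressing human E2F4 in cultured mammalian cells, for example to study its transcriptional activity and role in cell-cycle control.
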