>Addgene plasmid #10914 | pcDNA3-E2F4 | addgene partial sequence | sequence record 17885 | 10914 with BGHrev
TATAGAATAGGGCCCTCTAGATGCATGCTCGAGTTTTTTTTTTTTTTTTTTTTAGCCTTAGGCATGGTTT
TTATTCACTTGAACACTGTACAAATATTACAATTTCCTTTTGCTGCAAAAAGTATAAAAATAATCTTTAT
ATAGGAATCCATTCGTTACTGTAAATCTTTCTAAATCTCTGCAAATGGCTCTAAATGAGGGTAAATGAAA
AAGCCGAAATGAAGAGAGGGTTATGGGGCAGCAGGAGGTGGGGCCAATCATCAGGGCTGGACCACCCAGA
CTCCTCCCCAGAGACCTCTGTTCCTTCTTGGTAGCCGCCCCCACCACCTGCAGGTTCTAGGGCTAAAGGC
CCAGCAGAAGTGGGCACGTGAGAGGGCCAGGAGGAGCTGGAGGGTCAGGGGGTGGGGGATAGCGAAGGAA
GCTAGAAGTGGTGCTGGCATGTGCCCAGTTCCACCCCACCCTTCCCTCCTAGGGGAAGGAACTGGCAGAA
GCAAGACACTGAGGCTGGCAGGAACAAAACACTGCCCCCTATGGGGGGTAAT
